Addgene plasmid #233858: pWN081
Purpose: MoClo-YTK; ConLS/R1 cassette; NS3 systems; pTDH3-LexA-NES-NS3a-VP48-2XOaf1-tADH1
Depositing lab: Jeff Hasty. Depositing organization: University of California, San Diego (UCSD). Publication: A Standardized Set of MoClo-Compatible Inducible Promoter Systems for Tunable Gene Expression in Yeast. O'Laughlin R, Tran Q, Lezia A, Ngamkanjanarat W, Emmanuele P, Hao N, Hasty J. ACS Synth Biol. 2024 Jan 19;13(1):85-102. doi: 10.1021/acssynbio.3c00184. Epub 2023 Dec 11. PubMed 38079574.
Backbone
  Vector backbone: pYTK095
  Vector type: Yeast Expression
Growth in bacteria
  Bacterial resistance: Ampicillin, 100 μg/mL
  Growth temperature: 37°C
  Growth strain: DH5alpha
  Copy number: High Copy
Gene/Insert
  Gene/Insert name: pTDH3-LexA-NES-NS3a-NLS-VP48-2XOaf1-tADH1
  Species: S. cerevisiae (budding yeast)
  Cloning method: Golden Gate
Terms and licenses: Academic/Nonprofit Terms; Industry Terms: Not Available to Industry
How to cite: pWN081 was a gift from Jeff Hasty (Addgene plasmid # 233858 ; http://n2t.net/addgene:233858 ; RRID:Addgene_233858)
