[The description below was written by a language model from this plasmid's Addgene catalogue record and pLannotate feature annotations shown in this document.]
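Description:
pWN081 is a MoClo Yeast Toolkit (YTK) cassette plasmid built by Golden Gate assembly in the pYTK095 backbone. It carries one yeast transcription unit flanked by the ConLS and ConR1 assembly connectors, so that it can be combined with other cassettes in a later multigene assembly. The 4.7 kb sequence record shows only bacterial maintenance functions in the backbone: a high-copy ColE1/pUC-type origin and the β-lactamase gene with its own promoter for ampicillin selection in E. coli. No yeast origin, centromere, auxotrophic marker or integration homology is annotated. The plasmid therefore appears to be an intermediate rather than a vector maintained directly in yeast, although the catalogue classes it as a yeast expression vector.

The payload is a synthetic transcription factor expressed from the strong constitutive S. cerevisiae TDH3 (GAP) promoter and terminated by the ADH1 terminator. According to the record, the fusion reads LexA, a nuclear export signal, NS3a, VP48 and two copies of an Oaf1 element. The insert name also lists an NLS between NS3a and VP48, which the purpose line omits. The annotation confirms the bacterial LexA coding sequence, which supplies DNA binding to LexA operator sites. It also finds a hepatitis C virus polyprotein fragment that corresponds by position to the NS3a protease domain, and a short VP16 activation-domain match consistent with the VP16-derived VP48 activator. The NES, NLS and Oaf1 repeats are not annotated separately.

The plasmid belongs to the "NS3 systems" group in a standardized set of MoClo-compatible inducible promoter systems for tunable gene expression in yeast. The record does not state the inducing ligand, the regulatory mechanism or the cognate LexA-responsive promoter.
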