Features (pLannotate 1.2.2; 8 found; start..end, strand, type, name):
    103..963     -  CDS            AmpR: β-lactamase; bla; confers resistance to ampicillin, carbenicillin, and related antibiotics
    964..1068    -  promoter       AmpR promoter: bla
   1171..1759    +  rep_origin     ori: high-copy-number ColE1/pMB1/pBR322/pUC origin of replication
   2078..2744    +  promoter       GAP promoter: S. cerevisiae TDH3; promoter for glyceraldehyde-3-phosphate dehydrogenase
   2751..3356    +  CDS            lexA: LEXA_ECOLI - Also known as exrA, spr, tsl, umuA. Experimental evidence at protein level: Swiss-Prot protein existence level 1. Represses a number of genes involved in the response to DNA damage (SOS response), including recA and lexA. Binds to the 16 bp palindromic sequence 5'-CTGTATATATATACAG-3'. In the presence of single- stranded DNA, RecA interacts with LexA causing an autocatalytic cleavage which disrupts the DNA-binding part of LexA, leading to derepression of the SOS regulon and eventually DNA repair. Implicated in hydroxy radical-mediated cell death induced by hydroxyurea treatment (Pu
   3456..3992    +  CDS            POLG_HCV1 (fragment): Experimental evidence at protein level: Swiss-Prot protein existence level 1. [RNA-directed RNA polymerase]: RNA-dependent RNA polymerase that performs primer-template recognition and RNA synthesis during viral replication. From Hepatitis C virus genotype 1a (isolate 1) (HCV).
   4011..4030    +  CDS            VP16 AD (fragment): transcriptional activation domain of herpes simplex virus protein VP16 (Triezenberg et al., 1988; Cousens et al., 1989); UL48
   4303..4490    +  terminator     ADH1 terminator: S. cerevisiae ADH1; transcription terminator for the S. cerevisiae alcohol dehydrogenase 1 (ADH1) gene
>Addgene plasmid #233858 | pWN081 | addgene full sequence | sequence record 469362 | Addgene NGS Result
GCGGCCGCGATTATCAAAAAGGATCTTCACCTAGATCCTTTTAAATTAAAAATGAAGTTTTAAATCAATC
TAAAGTATATATGAGTAAACTTGGTCTGACAGTTACCAATGCTTAATCAGTGAGGCACCTATCTCAGCGA
TCTGTCTATTTCGTTCATCCATAGTTGCCTGACTCCCCGTCGTGTAGATAACTACGATACGGGAGGGCTT
ACCATCTGGCCCCAGTGCTGCAATGATACCGCGGGACCCACGCTCACCGGCTCCAGATTTATCAGCAATA
AACCAGCCAGCCGGAAGGGCCGAGCGCAGAAGTGGTCCTGCAACTTTATCCGCCTCCATCCAGTCTATTA
ATTGTTGCCGGGAAGCTAGAGTAAGTAGTTCGCCAGTTAATAGTTTGCGCAACGTTGTTGCCATTGCTAC
AGGCATCGTGGTGTCACGCTCGTCGTTTGGTATGGCTTCATTCAGCTCCGGTTCCCAACGATCAAGGCGA
GTTACATGATCCCCCATGTTGTGCAAAAAAGCGGTTAGCTCCTTCGGTCCTCCGATCGTTGTCAGAAGTA
AGTTGGCCGCAGTGTTATCACTCATGGTTATGGCAGCACTGCATAATTCTCTTACTGTCATGCCATCCGT
AAGATGCTTTTCTGTGACTGGTGAGTACTCAACCAAGTCATTCTGAGAATAGTGTATGCGGCGACCGAGT
TGCTCTTGCCCGGCGTCAATACGGGATAATACCGCGCCACATAGCAGAACTTTAAAAGTGCTCATCATTG
GAAAACGTTCTTCGGGGCGAAAACTCTCAAGGATCTTACCGCTGTTGAGATCCAGTTCGATGTAACCCAC
TCGTGCACCCAACTGATCTTCAGCATCTTTTACTTTCACCAGCGTTTCTGGGTGAGCAAAAACAGGAAGG
CAAAATGCCGCAAAAAAGGGAATAAGGGCGACACGGAAATGTTGAATACTCATACTCTTCCTTTTTCAAT
ATTATTGAAGCATTTATCAGGGTTATTGTCTCATGAGCGGATACATATTTGAATGTATTTAGAAAAATAA
ACAAATAGGGGTTCCGCGCACATTTCCCCGAAAAGTGCCACCTGTCATGACCAAAATCCCTTAACGTGAG
TTTTCGTTCCACTGAGCGTCAGACCCCGTAGAAAAGATCAAAGGATCTTCTTGAGATCCTTTTTTTCTGC
GCGTAATCTGCTGCTTGCAAACAAAAAAACCACCGCTACCAGCGGTGGTTTGTTTGCCGGATCAAGAGCT
ACCAACTCTTTTTCCGAAGGTAACTGGCTTCAGCAGAGCGCAGATACCAAATACTGTTCTTCTAGTGTAG
CCGTAGTTAGGCCACCACTTCAAGAACTCTGTAGCACCGCCTACATACCTCGCTCTGCTAATCCTGTTAC
CAGTGGCTGCTGCCAGTGGCGATAAGTCGTGTCTTACCGGGTTGGACTCAAGACGATAGTTACCGGATAA
GGCGCAGCGGTCGGGCTGAACGGGGGGTTCGTGCACACAGCCCAGCTTGGAGCGAACGACCTACACCGAA
CTGAGATACCTACAGCGTGAGCTATGAGAAAGCGCCACGCTTCCCGAAGGGAGAAAGGCGGACAGGTATC
CGGTAAGCGGCAGGGTCGGAACAGGAGAGCGCACGAGGGAGCTTCCAGGGGGAAACGCCTGGTATCTTTA
TAGTCCTGTCGGGTTTCGCCACCTCTGACTTGAGCGTCGATTTTTGTGATGCTCGTCAGGGGGGCGGAGC
CTATGGAAAAACGCCAGCAACGCGGCCTTTTTACGGTTCCTGGCCTTTTGCTGGCCTTTTGCTCACATGT
TCTTTCCTGCGTTATCCCCTGATTCTGTGGATAACCGTGCGGCCGCCCCTGAATTCGCATCTAGATGGTA
GAGCCACAAACAGCCGGTACAAGCAACGATCTCCAGGACCATCTGAATCATGCGCGGATGACACGAACTC
ACGACGGCGATCACAGACATTAACCCACAGTACAGACACTGCGACAACGTGGCAATTCGTCGCAATACCG
TCTCACTGAACTGGCCGATAATTGCAGACGAACGCAGTTCGAGTTTATCATTATCAATACTGCCATTTCA
AAGAATACGTAAATAATTAATAGTAGTGATTTTCCTAACTTTATTTAGTCAAAAAATTAGCCTTTTAATT
CTGCTGTAACCCGTACATGCCCAAAATAGGGGGCGGGTTACACAGAATATATAACATCGTAGGTGTCTGG
GTGAACAGTTTATTCCTGGCATCCACTAAATATAATGGAGCCCGCTTTTTAAGCTGGCATCCAGAAAAAA
AAAGAATCCCAGCACCAAAATATTGTTTTCTTCACCAACCATCAGTTCATAGGTCCATTCTCTTAGCGCA
ACTACAGAGAACAGGGGCACAAACAGGCAAAAAACGGGCACAACCTCAATGGAGTGATGCAACCTGCCTG
GAGTAAATGATGACACAAGGCAATTGACCCACGCATGTATCTATCTCATTTTCTTACACCTTCTATTACC
TTCTGCTCTCTCTGATTTGGAAAAAGCTGAAAAAAAAGGTTGAAACCAGTTCCCTGAAATTATTCCCCTA
CTTGACTAATAAGTATATAAAGACGGTAGGTATTGATTGTAATTCTGTAAATCTATTTCTTAAACTTCTT
AAATTCTACTTTTATAGTTAGTCTTTTTTTTAGTTTTAAAACACCAAGAACTTAGTTTCGAATAAACACA
CATAAACAAACAAAAGATCTATGAAGGCACTAACGGCGCGTCAACAGGAAGTATTTGATCTAATCAGAGA
TCACATTTCTCAGACGGGCATGCCACCTACGAGAGCGGAAATTGCGCAGAGGCTGGGGTTTCGTTCACCA
AACGCGGCCGAGGAACACCTGAAGGCTCTAGCAAGAAAAGGTGTCATTGAGATAGTCTCCGGTGCCTCCA
GGGGAATCAGGCTTCTACAAGAGGAGGAGGAAGGACTGCCACTTGTAGGAAGGGTCGCTGCAGGGGAGCC
TCTATTGGCGCAGCAGCATATCGAAGGTCATTATCAGGTCGATCCATCTTTGTTCAAGCCCAATGCCGAT
TTCTTACTTCGTGTGAGTGGAATGAGTATGAAAGATATAGGCATTATGGATGGGGATCTACTTGCTGTTC
ATAAAACACAAGATGTGAGAAATGGTCAGGTAGTTGTAGCAAGGATCGATGACGAAGTCACAGTTAAAAG
GCTAAAGAAGCAAGGCAATAAAGTAGAGTTATTACCCGAGAACTCAGAATTTAAGCCTATTGTGGTCGAC
CTACGTCAACAGAGCTTCACCATAGAAGGTCTGGCCGTCGGTGTTATCCGTAACGGTGATTGGCTGGGGT
CAGGGTCACCTCTGCCTCCGTTAGAAAGACTAACGCTGGGTTCTAAGAAAAAAGGCTCAGTCGTTATCGT
TGGTCGTATAAATTTAAGCGGCGATACTGCTTACGCCCAGCAAACTAGGGGTGAAGAGGGGTGTCAAGAA
ACCAGCCAAACTGGGCGTGATAAAAATCAAGTGGAAGGGGAGGTCCAGATTGTGTCCACGGCTACTCAGA
CCTTTTTAGCGACTAGCATTAACGGGGTGCTTTGGACTGTTTACCACGGCGCGGGTACAAGGACGATCGC
TTCTCCCAAGGGCCCAGTGACTCAAATGTATACCAACGTAGACAAGGATCTGGTTGGGTGGCAAGCCCCA
CAAGGATCTCGTAGCTTGACGCCATGCACATGCGGGTCCTCAGACCTGTATCTGGTAACAAGACACGCGG
ATGTAATTCCGGTCAGGCGTAGGGGTGATTCCAGGGGTAGCCTGTTATCTCCCCGTCCGATAAGTTACTT
AAAGGGATCAGCGGGCGGACCTTTGCTTTGTCCGGCTGGGCATGCAGTAGGCATCTTCAGGGCGGCGGTC
AGCACTAGGGGCGTAGCTAAGGCAGTAGACTTCATCCCGGTTGAAAGTCTTGAAACAACCATGAGAAGTC
CAGGATCCCCGGCGGATGCTCTAGACGATTTCGATCTGGATATGCTACCAGCCGATGCACTTGACGATTT
CGACTTAGACATGCTTCCGGCCGACGCTCTAGATGACTTCGACTTAGATATGCTCGGTTCCGGCGCGAAC
AATACACCATTTCCGGGATATTTTGGGGGCCTTGATTTATTCGACTACGACTTCCTTTTCGGCAACGACT
TTGCTGGCTCAGGTGCGAATAATACTCCTTTTCCAGGTTATTTTGGAGGTTTGGATTTATTTGATTATGA
CTTTTTGTTTGGCAATGACTTTGCTTAATGGCGCGAATTTCTTATGATTTATGATTTTTATTATTAAATA
AGTTATAAAAAAAATAAGTGTATACAAATTTTAAAGTGACTCTTAGGTTTTAAAACGAAAATTCTTATTC
TTGAGTAACTCTTTCCTGTAGGTCAGGTTGCTTTCTCAGGTATAGCATGAGGTCGCTCTTATTGACCACA
CCTCTACCGGCATGCCGAGCAAATGCCTGCAAATCGCTCCCCATTTCGCTGCCAATGAGACGACGGGGTC
ATCACGGCTCATCATGCGCCAAACAAATGTGTGCAATACACGCTCGGATGACTGCATGATGACCGCACTG
ACTGGGGACAGCAGATCCACCTAAGCCTGTGAGAGAAGCAGACACCCGACAGATCAAGGCAGTTAACTAG
TGCACTGCAGTACA
